Addgene plasmid #58336: S142D drebrin-YFP
Purpose: mammalian expression of human drebrin-YFP phospho-mimetic mutant
Depositing lab: Phillip Gordon-Weeks. Publication: Drebrin contains a cryptic F-actin-bundling activity regulated by Cdk5 phosphorylation. Worth DC, Daly CN, Geraldo S, Oozeer F, Gordon-Weeks PR. J Cell Biol. 2013 Sep 2;202(5):793-806. doi: 10.1083/jcb.201303005. Epub 2013 Aug 26. PubMed 23979715.
Backbone
  Vector backbone: pEYFP-N1
  Backbone manufacturer: Clontech
  Backbone size w/o insert (bp): 4700
  Vector type: Mammalian Expression
  Selectable markers: Neomycin (select with G418)
Growth in bacteria
  Bacterial resistance: Kanamycin, 50 μg/mL
  Growth temperature: 37°C
  Growth strain: DH5alpha
  Copy number: High Copy
Gene/Insert
  Gene/Insert name: drebrin (alt name: drebrin E isoform)
  Species: H. sapiens (human)
  Mutation: S142D, phospho-mimetic mutant
  Entrez Gene: DBN1 (a.k.a. D0S117E)
  Promoter: CMV
  Tag / fusion protein: EYFP (C terminal on backbone)
  Cloning method: Restriction Enzyme; 5′ cloning site EcoR1 (not destroyed); 3′ cloning site SalI (destroyed during cloning)
  Sequencing primers: 5′ CMV-F; 3′ EGFP-N
Terms and licenses: Academic/Nonprofit Terms; Industry Terms: Not Available to Industry
How to cite: S142D drebrin-YFP was a gift from Phillip Gordon-Weeks (Addgene plasmid # 58336 ; http://n2t.net/addgene:58336 ; RRID:Addgene_58336)
