[The description below was written by a language model from this plasmid's Addgene catalogue record.]
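Description:
S142D drebrin-YFP is a mammalian expression plasmid built on the Clontech pEYFP-N1 backbone (about 4.7 kb without insert). It is maintained as a high-copy plasmid in E. coli under kanamycin selection. The same backbone provides a neomycin resistance marker, so transfected mammalian cells can be selected with G418 if stable expression is wanted. No feature table accompanies the record, so elements such as the replication origins and polyadenylation signals are not itemised here.

The insert is human drebrin (DBN1, E isoform), cloned by restriction digestion between the EcoRI and SalI sites; the EcoRI site is retained and the SalI site was destroyed during cloning. Transcription is driven by the CMV promoter, which gives strong constitutive expression in most mammalian cell types. The coding sequence is fused to the backbone-encoded EYFP, placing the fluorescent protein at the C terminus of drebrin so that the fusion can be followed by live or fixed-cell fluorescence microscopy.

The defining feature is the S142D substitution, which replaces serine 142 with aspartate. The acidic side chain mimics the negative charge of a phosphorylated serine, producing a constitutive phospho-mimetic form of the protein. The associated publication title concerns a cryptic F-actin-bundling activity of drebrin that is regulated by Cdk5 phosphorylation. This suggests the construct is used to examine how phosphorylation at this residue affects drebrin's localisation and its interaction with actin filaments in cells, probably in comparison with other drebrin variants.
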