>Addgene plasmid #58336 | S142D drebrin-YFP | addgene partial sequence | sequence record 93247 | CMV-F 5'-CGCAAATGGGCGGTAGGCGTG-3'
CTATATAAGCAGAGCTGGTTTAGTGAACCGTCAGATCCGCTAGCGCTACCGGACTCAGATCTCGAGCTCA
AGCTTCGAATTCATGGCCGGCGTCAGCTTCAGCGGCCACCGCCTGGAGCTGCTGGCGGCTTACGAGGAGG
TGATCCGAGAGGAGAGCGCGGCCGACTGGGCTCTGTACACATATGAAGATGGCTCCGATGACCTCAAGCT
TGCAGCATCAGGAGAAGGGGGCTTGCAGGAGCTTTCGGGACACTTTGAGAACCAGAAGGTGATGTACGGC
TTCTGCAGTGTCAAGGACTCCCAAGCTGCTCTGCCAAAATACGTGCTCATCAACTGGGTGGGCGAAGATG
TGCCTGATGCCCGCAAGTGCGCTTGTGCCAGCCACGTGGCTAAGGTGGCGGAGTTCTTCCAGGGTGTCGA
CGTGATCGTGAACGCCAGCAGCGTGGAAGACATAGACGCGGGTGCCATCGGGCAGCGGCTCTCTAACGGG
CTGGCGCGACTCTCCGACCCTGTGCTGCACCGACTGCGGCTGCGAGAGGATGAGAACGCAGAGCCCGTGG
GCACCACCTACCAGAAGACGGATGCAGCTGTGGAAATGAAGCGGATTAACCGAGAGCAGTTCTGGGAGCA
GGCCAAGAAGGAAGAAGAGCTGCGGAAGGAGGAGGAGCGGAAGAAGGCCCTGGATGAGAGGCTCAGGTTC
GAGCAGGAGCGGATGGAGCAGGAGCGGCAGGAGCAAGAGGAGCGCGAGCGGCGCTACCGGGAGCGGGAGC
AGCAGATCGAGGAGCACAGGAGGAAACAGCAGACTTTAGAAGCGGAAGAGGCCAAGAGGCGGTTGAAGGA
GCAGTCTATCTTTGGTGACCATCGGGATGAGGAGGAAGAGACCCACATGAAGAAGTCAGAGTCGGAGGTG
GAGGAGGCAGCAGCTATTATTGCCCAGCGGCCTGACAACCCAAGGGAGTTCTTCAAGCAGCAGGAAAGAG
TCGCATCGGCCTCTGCGGGCAGCTGTGATGTACCCTCGCCCTTCAACCATCGACCAGGCAGCCACCTGGA
CAGC
