>Addgene plasmid #58336 | S142D drebrin-YFP | addgene partial sequence | sequence record 93250 | EGFP-N 5'-CGTCGCCGTCCAGCTCGACCAG-3'
CCGGTGAACAGCTCCTCGCCCTTGCTCACCATGGTGGCGACCGGTGGATCCCGGGCCCGCGGTACCGTCG
AGAAATCACCACCCTCGAAGCCCTCCTCCTCTTCTGGAACTGGGTCTGCATCCCAGCATGTGATGTCGAT
CTCTGGAGGCTTGTTGTAGAACACAGGAGGCGGAGCCTTGGCACAGAGCTCTTCCGATTGGGCAAACTCC
TCCTCCTGTGATTGACTGAAGTACCCCTCACTGGCCTGGGTCCCCTCCTTCTGGGTGGTCTCGCCATTGG
TTAGCAGGTGGGGCTCCGGCTCCTGCTCTTGCTCCAGCTCCTCAAGGGCTGAGGGCAGAGTTGGGGTCTG
GGGGGCAGCCAGGGGCTCCCCTTCCACTTCCTCTGGGTCACAGAAGGTGGCTGGCGGCTCAGGCAGCTCA
TCAAAGTTGAGAAGGGTGGCACAGCCTTCGCCTGCTGGCAGCAGTGGCTCCGGAGCCACCTCATCCAGCA
GGGGCACCTCTGCCAGGGTGACCTCAGTACCCGAGGGTGGCGTGGGGGCCCTGGGCTCACCCTGGAGTGT
GGAGGCCCCTTCCCCGTTGCCAGGCCATAGGTCAATGAGGCTGGTGGCGGCGGGGGGTACGTTGTTGGCA
ACAGTGGTGTCAGCAGTGGCAGTGTCAGTTTCAATGGTGTCAGCTGCATCGTGGATCTCCGTGGCGTCAG
CTGTGGCAGGCTCCACGGGAGCAGCCAGGACAGCCTGCTCTGCAGACTCCATGAACATCAAGTCCTCTGC
AGGGCTGCCTGGCCCCCGGGGAGGCGCCTGTGCCTGAGGGGGCTCCTCCATGGGGCCGGCCCAGGCCTGA
GGGGCTGCTGCTCTGGTCTCCTCACTGTCTAGGATGGGGCTGGGCTCCTGGGTCTCTTGGGCTGGTGGGG
GTGGCGGTGGCA
