>Addgene plasmid #58336 | S142D drebrin-YFP | addgene partial sequence | sequence record 93253 | SV40pA-R 5'-GAAATTTGTGATGCTATTGC-3'
TTATAAGCTGCAATAAACAAGTTAACAACAACAATTGCATTCATTTTATGTTTCAGGTTCAGGGGGAGGT
GTGGGAGGTTTTTTAAAGCAAGTAAAACCTCTACAAATGTGGTATGGCTGATTATGATCTAGAGTCGCGG
CCGCTTTACTTGTACAGCTCGTCCATGCCGAGAGTGATCCCGGCGGCGGTCACGAACTCCAGCAGGACCA
TGTGATCGCGCTTCTCGTTGGGGTCTTTGCTCAGGGCGGACTGGTAGCTCAGGTAGTGGTTGTCGGGCAG
CAGCACGGGGCCGTCGCCGATGGGGGTGTTCTGCTGGTAGTGGTCGGCGAGCTGCACGCTGCCGTCCTCG
ATGTTGTGGCGGATCTTGAAGTTCACCTTGATGCCGTTCTTCTGCTTGTCGGCCATGATATAGACGTTGT
GGCTGTTGTAGTTGTACTCCAGCTTGTGCCCCAGGATGTTGCCGTCCTCCTTGAAGTCGATGCCCTTCAG
CTCGATGCGGTTCACCAGGGTGTCGCCCTCGAACTTCACCTCGGCGCGGGTCTTGTAGTTGCCGTCGTCC
TTGAAGAAGATGGTGCGCTCCTGGACGTAGCCTTCGGGCATGGCGGACTTGAAGAAGTCGTGCTGCTTCA
TGTGGTCGGGGTAGCGGGCGAAGCACTGCAGGCCGTAGCCGAAGGTGGTCACGAGGGTGGGCCAGGGCAC
GGGCAGCTTGCCGGTGGTGCAGATGAACTTCAGGGTCAGCTTGCCGTAGGTGGCATCGCCCTCGCCCTCG
CCGGACACGCTGAACTTGTGGCCGTTTACGTCGCCGTCCAGCTCGACCAGGATGGGCACCACCCCGGTGA
ACAGCTCCTCGCCCTTGCTCACCATGGTGGCGACCGGTGGATCCCGGGCCCGCGGTACCGTCGAGAAATC
ACCACCCTCGAAGCCCTCCTCCTCTTCTGGAACTGGGTCTGCATCCCAGCATGTGATGTCGATCTCTGGA
GGCTTGTTGTAGAACACAGGAGGCGGAGCCTTGGCACAGAGCTCTTCCGATTGGGCAAACTCCTCCTCCT
GTGATTGACTGAAGTACCCCTCACTGGCCTGGGTCCCCTCCTTCTGGGTGGTCTCGCCATTGGTTA
